>Addgene plasmid #203909 | pSFFV_Gal4-VP64-IRES-mCherry (pLZA139) | addgene full sequence | sequence record 400837 | Addgene NGS Result
GCATCAAGCAGCTCCAGGCAAGAATCCTGGCTGTGGAAAGATACCTAAAGGATCAACAGCTCCTGGGGAT
TTGGGGTTGCTCTGGAAAACTCATTTGCACCACTGCTGTGCCTTGGAATGCTAGTTGGAGTAATAAATCT
CTGGAACAGATTTGGAATCACACGACCTGGATGGAGTGGGACAGAGAAATTAACAATTACACAAGCTTAA
TACACTCCTTAATTGAAGAATCGCAAAACCAGCAAGAAAAGAATGAACAAGAATTATTGGAATTAGATAA
ATGGGCAAGTTTGTGGAATTGGTTTAACATAACAAATTGGCTGTGGTATATAAAATTATTCATAATGATA
GTAGGAGGCTTGGTAGGTTTAAGAATAGTTTTTGCTGTACTTTCTATAGTGAATAGAGTTAGGCAGGGAT
ATTCACCATTATCGTTTCAGACCCACCTCCCAACCCCGAGGGGACCCGACAGGCCCGAAGGAATAGAAGA
AGAAGGTGGAGAGAGAGACAGAGACAGATCCATTCGATTAGTGAACGGATCTCGACGGTATCGCCAAATG
GCAGTATTCATCCACAATTTTAAAAGAAAAGGGGGGATTGGGGGGTACAGTGCAGGGGAAAGAATAGTAG
ACATAATAGCAACAGACATACAAACTAAAGAATTACAAAAACAAATTACAAAAATTCAAAATTTTCGGGT
TTATTACAGGGACAGCAGAGATCCAGTTTGGATCGATAAGCTTGATATCGAATTCCTGCAGCCCCGATAA
AATAAAAGATTTTATTTAGTCTCCAGAAAAAGGGGGGAATGAAAGACCCCACCTGTAGGTTTGGCAAGCT
AGCTGCAGTAACGCCATTTTGCAAGGCATGGAAAAATACCAAACCAAGAATAGAGAAGTTCAGATCAAGG
GCGGGTACATGAAAATAGCTAACGTTGGGCCAAACAGGATATCTGCGGTGAGCAGTTTCGGCCCCGGCCC
GGGGCCAAGAACAGATGGTCACCGCAGTTTCGGCCCCGGCCCGAGGCCAAGAACAGATGGTCCCCAGATA
TGGCCCAACCCTCAGCAGTTTCTTAAGACCCATCAGATGTTTCCAGGCTCCCCCAAGGACCTGAAATGAC
CCTGCGCCTTATTTGAATTAACCAATCAGCCTGCTTCTCGCTTCTGTTCGCGCGCTTCTGCTTCCCGAGC
TCTATAAAAGAGCTCACAACCCCTCACTCGGCGCGCCAGTCCTCCGACAGACTGAGTCGCCCGGGGGGGA
TCTGGAGCTCTCGAGAATTCTCACGCGTCAAGTGGAGCAAGGCAGGTGGACAGTGGATCCGGTCGCCACC
ATGAAGCTGCTGAGCAGCATCGAGCAGGCCTGTGACATCTGCCGGCTGAAGAAACTGAAGTGCAGCAAAG
AAAAGCCCAAGTGCGCCAAGTGCCTGAAGAACAACTGGGAGTGCCGGTACAGCCCCAAGACCAAGAGAAG
CCCCCTGACCAGAGCCCACCTGACCGAGGTGGAAAGCCGGCTGGAAAGACTGGAACAGCTGTTTCTGCTG
ATCTTCCCACGCGAGGACCTGGACATGATCCTGAAGATGGACAGCCTGCAGGACATCAAGGCCCTGCTGA
CCGGCCTGTTCGTGCAGGACAACGTGAACAAGGACGCCGTGACCGACAGACTGGCCAGCGTGGAAACCGA
CATGCCCCTGACCCTGCGGCAGCACAGAATCAGCGCCACCAGCAGCAGCGAGGAAAGCAGCAACAAGGGC
CAGCGGCAGCTGACAGTGTCTGCTGCTGCAGGCGGAAGCGGAGGCTCTGGCGGATCTGATGCCCTGGACG
ACTTCGACCTGGATATGCTGGGCAGCGACGCCCTGGATGATTTTGATCTGGACATGCTGGGATCTGACGC
TCTGGACGATTTCGATCTCGACATGTTGGGATCAGATGCACTGGATGACTTTGACCTGGACATGCTCGGA
TCATGAGTACCAAGCTGATCCGCCCCTCTCCCTCCCCCCCCCCTAACGTTACTGGCCGAAGCCGCTTGGA
ATAAGGCCGGTGTGCGTTTGTCTATATGTTATTTTCCACCATATTGCCGTCTTTTGGCAATGTGAGGGCC
CGGAAACCTGGCCCTGTCTTCTTGACGAGCATTCCTAGGGGTCTTTCCCCTCTCGCCAAAGGAATGCAAG
GTCTGTTGAATGTCGTGAAGGAAGCAGTTCCTCTGGAAGCTTCTTGAAGACAAACAACGTCTGTAGCGAC
CCTTTGCAGGCAGCGGAACCCCCCACCTGGCGACAGGTGCCTCTGCGGCCAAAAGCCACGTGTATAAGAT
ACACCTGCAAAGGCGGCACAACCCCAGTGCCACGTTGTGAGTTGGATAGTTGTGGAAAGAGTCAAATGGC
TCTCCTCAAGCGTATTCAACAAGGGGCTGAAGGATGCCCAGAAGGTACCCCATTGTATGGGATCTGATCT
GGGGCCTCGGTACACATGCTTTACATGTGTTTAGTCGAGGTTAAAAAAACGTCTAGGCCCCCCGAACCAC
GGGGACGTGGTTTTCCTTTGAAAAACACGATGATAATATGGTGAGCAAGGGCGAGGAGGATAACATGGCC
ATCATCAAGGAGTTCATGCGCTTCAAGGTGCACATGGAGGGCTCCGTGAACGGCCACGAGTTCGAGATCG
AGGGCGAGGGCGAGGGCCGCCCCTACGAGGGCACCCAGACCGCCAAGCTGAAGGTGACCAAGGGTGGCCC
CCTGCCCTTCGCCTGGGACATCCTGTCCCCTCAGTTCATGTACGGCTCCAAGGCCTACGTGAAGCACCCC
GCCGACATCCCCGACTACTTGAAGCTGTCCTTCCCCGAGGGCTTCAAGTGGGAGCGCGTGATGAACTTCG
AGGACGGCGGCGTGGTGACCGTGACCCAGGACTCCTCCCTGCAGGACGGCGAGTTCATCTACAAGGTGAA
GCTGCGCGGCACCAACTTCCCCTCCGACGGCCCCGTAATGCAGAAGAAGACCATGGGCTGGGAGGCCTCC
TCCGAGCGGATGTACCCCGAGGACGGCGCCCTGAAGGGCGAGATCAAGCAGAGGCTGAAGCTGAAGGACG
GCGGCCACTACGACGCTGAGGTCAAGACCACCTACAAGGCCAAGAAGCCCGTGCAGCTGCCCGGCGCCTA
CAACGTCAACATCAAGTTGGACATCACCTCCCACAACGAGGACTACACCATCGTGGAACAGTACGAACGC
GCCGAGGGCCGCCACTCCACCGGCGGCATGGACGAGCTGTACAAGTAGCTGAGGCCGCGACTCTAGAGTC
GACCTGCAGGCATGCAAGCTTGATATCAAGCTTATCGATAATCAACCTCTGGATTACAAAATTTGTGAAA
GATTGACTGGTATTCTTAACTATGTTGCTCCTTTTACGCTATGTGGATACGCTGCTTTAATGCCTTTGTA
TCATGCTATTGCTTCCCGTATGGCTTTCATTTTCTCCTCCTTGTATAAATCCTGGTTGCTGTCTCTTTAT
GAGGAGTTGTGGCCCGTTGTCAGGCAACGTGGCGTGGTGTGCACTGTGTTTGCTGACGCAACCCCCACTG
GTTGGGGCATTGCCACCACCTGTCAGCTCCTTTCCGGGACTTTCGCTTTCCCCCTCCCTATTGCCACGGC
GGAACTCATCGCCGCCTGCCTTGCCCGCTGCTGGACAGGGGCTCGGCTGTTGGGCACTGACAATTCCGTG
GTGTTGTCGGGGAAATCATCGTCCTTTCCTTGGCTGCTCGCCTGTGTTGCCACCTGGATTCTGCGCGGGA
CGTCCTTCTGCTACGTCCCTTCGGCCCTCAATCCAGCGGACCTTCCTTCCCGCGGCCTGCTGCCGGCTCT
GCGGCCTCTTCCGCGTCTTCGCCTTCGCCCTCAGACGAGTCGGATCTCCCTTTGGGCCGCCTCCCCGCAT
CGATACCGTCGACCTCGAGGGAATTAATTCGAGCTCGGTACCTTTAAGACCAATGACTTACAAGGCAGCT
GTAGATCTTAGCCACTTTTTAAAAGAAAAGGGGGGACTGGAAGGGCTAATTCACTCCCAACGAAGACAAG
ATCTGCTTTTTGCTTGTACTGGGTCTCTCTGGTTAGACCAGATCTGAGCCTGGGAGCTCTCTGGCTAACT
AGGGAACCCACTGCTTAAGCCTCAATAAAGCTTGCCTTGAGTGCTTCAAGTAGTGTGTGCCCGTCTGTTG
TGTGACTCTGGTAACTAGAGATCCCTCAGACCCTTTTAGTCAGTGTGGAAAATCTCTAGCAGCATCTAGA
ATTAATTCCGTGTATTCTATAGTGTCACCTAAATCGTATGTGTATGATACATAAGGTTATGTATTAATTG
TAGCCGCGTTCTAACGACAATATGTACAAGCCTAATTGTGTAGCATCTGGCTTACTGAAGCAGACCCTAT
CATCTCTCTCGTAAACTGCCGTCAGAGTCGGTTTGGTTGGACGAACCTTCTGAGTTTCTGGTAACGCCGT
CCCGCACCCGGAAATGGTCAGCGAACCAATCAGCAGGGTCATCGCTAGCCAGATCCTCTACGCCGGACGC
ATCGTGGCCGGCATCACCGGCGCCACAGGTGCGGTTGCTGGCGCCTATATCGCCGACATCACCGATGGGG
AAGATCGGGCTCGCCACTTCGGGCTCATGAGCGCTTGTTTCGGCGTGGGTATGGTGGCAGGCCCCGTGGC
CGGGGGACTGTTGGGCGCCATCTCCTTGCATGCACCATTCCTTGCGGCGGCGGTGCTCAACGGCCTCAAC
CTACTACTGGGCTGCTTCCTAATGCAGGAGTCGCATAAGGGAGAGCGTCGAATGGTGCACTCTCAGTACA
ATCTGCTCTGATGCCGCATAGTTAAGCCAGCCCCGACACCCGCCAACACCCGCTGACGCGCCCTGACGGG
CTTGTCTGCTCCCGGCATCCGCTTACAGACAAGCTGTGACCGTCTCCGGGAGCTGCATGTGTCAGAGGTT
TTCACCGTCATCACCGAAACGCGCGAGACGAAAGGGCCTCGTGATACGCCTATTTTTATAGGTTAATGTC
ATGATAATAATGGTTTCTTAGACGTCAGGTGGCACTTTTCGGGGAAATGTGCGCGGAACCCCTATTTGTT
TATTTTTCTAAATACATTCAAATATGTATCCGCTCATGAGACAATAACCCTGATAAATGCTTCAATAATA
TTGAAAAAGGAAGAGTATGAGTATTCAACATTTCCGTGTCGCCCTTATTCCCTTTTTTGCGGCATTTTGC
CTTCCTGTTTTTGCTCACCCAGAAACGCTGGTGAAAGTAAAAGATGCTGAAGATCAGTTGGGTGCACGAG
TGGGTTACATCGAACTGGATCTCAACAGCGGTAAGATCCTTGAGAGTTTTCGCCCCGAAGAACGTTTTCC
AATGATGAGCACTTTTAAAGTTCTGCTATGTGGCGCGGTATTATCCCGTATTGACGCCGGGCAAGAGCAA
CTCGGTCGCCGCATACACTATTCTCAGAATGACTTGGTTGAGTACTCACCAGTCACAGAAAAGCATCTTA
CGGATGGCATGACAGTAAGAGAATTATGCAGTGCTGCCATAACCATGAGTGATAACACTGCGGCCAACTT
ACTTCTGACAACGATCGGAGGACCGAAGGAGCTAACCGCTTTTTTGCACAACATGGGGGATCATGTAACT
CGCCTTGATCGTTGGGAACCGGAGCTGAATGAAGCCATACCAAACGACGAGCGTGACACCACGATGCCTG
TAGCAATGGCAACAACGTTGCGCAAACTATTAACTGGCGAACTACTTACTCTAGCTTCCCGGCAACAATT
AATAGACTGGATGGAGGCGGATAAAGTTGCAGGACCACTTCTGCGCTCGGCCCTTCCGGCTGGCTGGTTT
ATTGCTGATAAATCTGGAGCCGGTGAGCGTGGGTCTCGCGGTATCATTGCAGCACTGGGGCCAGATGGTA
AGCCCTCCCGTATCGTAGTTATCTACACGACGGGGAGTCAGGCAACTATGGATGAACGAAATAGACAGAT
CGCTGAGATAGGTGCCTCACTGATTAAGCATTGGTAACTGTCAGACCAAGTTTACTCATATATACTTTAG
ATTGATTTAAAACTTCATTTTTAATTTAAAAGGATCTAGGTGAAGATCCTTTTTGATAATCTCATGACCA
AAATCCCTTAACGTGAGTTTTCGTTCCACTGAGCGTCAGACCCCGTAGAAAAGATCAAAGGATCTTCTTG
AGATCCTTTTTTTCTGCGCGTAATCTGCTGCTTGCAAACAAAAAAACCACCGCTACCAGCGGTGGTTTGT
TTGCCGGATCAAGAGCTACCAACTCTTTTTCCGAAGGTAACTGGCTTCAGCAGAGCGCAGATACCAAATA
CTGTTCTTCTAGTGTAGCCGTAGTTAGGCCACCACTTCAAGAACTCTGTAGCACCGCCTACATACCTCGC
TCTGCTAATCCTGTTACCAGTGGCTGCTGCCAGTGGCGATAAGTCGTGTCTTACCGGGTTGGACTCAAGA
CGATAGTTACCGGATAAGGCGCAGCGGTCGGGCTGAACGGGGGGTTCGTGCACACAGCCCAGCTTGGAGC
GAACGACCTACACCGAACTGAGATACCTACAGCGTGAGCTATGAGAAAGCGCCACGCTTCCCGAAGGGAG
AAAGGCGGACAGGTATCCGGTAAGCGGCAGGGTCGGAACAGGAGAGCGCACGAGGGAGCTTCCAGGGGGA
AACGCCTGGTATCTTTATAGTCCTGTCGGGTTTCGCCACCTCTGACTTGAGCGTCGATTTTTGTGATGCT
CGTCAGGGGGGCGGAGCCTATGGAAAAACGCCAGCAACGCGGCCTTTTTACGGTTCCTGGCCTTTTGCTG
GCCTTTTGCTCACATGTTCTTTCCTGCGTTATCCCCTGATTCTGTGGATAACCGTATTACCGCCTTTGAG
TGAGCTGATACCGCTCGCCGCAGCCGAACGACCGAGCGCAGCGAGTCAGTGAGCGAGGAAGCGGAAGAGC
GCCCAATACGCAAACCGCCTCTCCCCGCGCGTTGGCCGATTCATTAATGCAGCTGTGGAATGTGTGTCAG
TTAGGGTGTGGAAAGTCCCCAGGCTCCCCAGCAGGCAGAAGTATGCAAAGCATGCATCTCAATTAGTCAG
CAACCAGGTGTGGAAAGTCCCCAGGCTCCCCAGCAGGCAGAAGTATGCAAAGCATGCATCTCAATTAGTC
AGCAACCATAGTCCCGCCCCTAACTCCGCCCATCCCGCCCCTAACTCCGCCCAGTTCCGCCCATTCTCCG
CCCCATGGCTGACTAATTTTTTTTATTTATGCAGAGGCCGAGGCCGCCTCGGCCTCTGAGCTATTCCAGA
AGTAGTGAGGAGGCTTTTTTGGAGGCCTAGGCTTTTGCAAAAAGCTTGGACACAAGACAGGCTTGCGAGA
TATGTTTGAGAATACCACTTTATCCCGCGTCAGGGAGAGGCAGTGCGTAAAAAGACGCGGACTCATGTGA
AATACTGGTTTTTAGTGCGCCAGATCTCTATAATCTCGCGCAACCTATTTTCCCCTCGAACACTTTTTAA
GCCGTAGATAAACAGGCTGGGACACTTCACATGAGCGAAAAATACATCGTCACCTGGGACATGTTGCAGA
TCCATGCACGTAAACTCGCAAGCCGACTGATGCCTTCTGAACAATGGAAAGGCATTATTGCCGTAAGCCG
TGGCGGTCTGTACCGGGTGCGTTACTGGCGCGTGAACTGGGTATTCGTCATGTCGATACCGTTTGTATTT
CCAGCTACGATCACGACAACCAGCGCGAGCTTAAAGTGCTGAAACGCGCAGAAGGCGATGGCGAAGGCTT
CATCGTTATTGATGACCTGGTGGATACCGGTGGTACTGCGGTTGCGATTCGTGAAATGTATCCAAAAGCG
CACTTTGTCACCATCTTCGCAAAACCGGCTGGTCGTCCGCTGGTTGATGACTATGTTGTTGATATCCCGC
AAGATACCTGGATTGAACAGCCGTGGGATATGGGCGTCGTATTCGTCCCGCCAATCTCCGGTCGCTAATC
TTTTCAACGCCTGGCACTGCCGGGCGTTGTTCTTTTTAACTTCAGGCGGGTTACAATAGTTTCCAGTAAG
TATTCTGGAGGCTGCATCCATGACACAGGCAAACCTGAGCGAAACCCTGTTCAAACCCCGCTTTAAACAT
CCTGAAACCTCGACGCTAGTCCGCCGCTTTAATCACGGCGCACAACCGCCTGTGCAGTCGGCCCTTGATG
GTAAAACCATCCCTCACTGGTATCGCATGATTAACCGTCTGATGTGGATCTGGCGCGGCATTGACCCACG
CGAAATCCTCGACGTCCAGGCACGTATTGTGATGAGCGATGCCGAACGTACCGACGATGATTTATACGAT
ACGGTGATTGGCTACCGTGGCGGCAACTGGATTTATGAGTGGGCCCCGGATCTTTGTGAAGGAACCTTAC
TTCTGTGGTGTGACATAATTGGACAAACTACCTACAGAGATTTAAAGCTCTAAGGTAAATATAAAATTTT
TAAGTGTATAATGTGTTAAACTACTGATTCTAATTGTTTGTGTATTTTAGATTCCAACCTATGGAACTGA
TGAATGGGAGCAGTGGTGGAATGCCTTTAATGAGGAAAACCTGTTTTGCTCAGAAGAAATGCCATCTAGT
GATGATGAGGCTACTGCTGACTCTCAACATTCTACTCCTCCAAAAAAGAAGAGAAAGGTAGAAGACCCCA
AGGACTTTCCTTCAGAATTGCTAAGTTTTTTGAGTCATGCTGTGTTTAGTAATAGAACTCTTGCTTGCTT
TGCTATTTACACCACAAAGGAAAAAGCTGCACTGCTATACAAGAAAATTATGGAAAAATATTCTGTAACC
TTTATAAGTAGGCATAACAGTTATAATCATAACATACTGTTTTTTCTTACTCCACACAGGCATAGAGTGT
CTGCTATTAATAACTATGCTCAAAAATTGTGTACCTTTAGCTTTTTAATTTGTAAAGGGGTTAATAAGGA
ATATTTGATGTATAGTGCCTTGACTAGAGATCATAATCAGCCATACCACATTTGTAGAGGTTTTACTTGC
TTTAAAAAACCTCCCACACCTCCCCCTGAACCTGAAACATAAAATGAATGCAATTGTTGTTGTTAACTTG
TTTATTGCAGCTTATAATGGTTACAAATAAAGCAATAGCATCACAAATTTCACAAATAAAGCATTTTTTT
CACTGCATTCTAGTTGTGGTTTGTCCAAACTCATCAATGTATCTTATCATGTCTGGATCAACTGGATAAC
TCAAGCTAACCAAAATCATCCCAAACTTCCCACCCCATACCCTATTACCACTGCCAATTACCTGTGGTTT
CATTTACTCTAAACCTGTGATTCCTCTGAATTATTTTCATTTTAAAGAAATTGTATTTGTTAAATATGTA
CTACAAACTTAGTAGTTGGAAGGGCTAATTCACTCCCAAAGAAGACAAGATATCCTTGATCTGTGGATCT
ACCACACACAAGGCTACTTCCCTGATTAGCAGAACTACACACCAGGGCCAGGGGTCAGATATCCACTGAC
CTTTGGATGGTGCTACAAGCTAGTACCAGTTGAGCCAGATAAGGTAGAAGAGGCCAATAAAGGAGAGAAC
ACCAGCTTGTTACACCCTGTGAGCCTGCATGGGATGGATGACCCGGAGAGAGAAGTGTTAGAGTGGAGGT
TTGACAGCCGCCTAGCATTTCATCACGTGGCCCGAGAGCTGCATCCGGAGTACTTCAAGAACTGCTGATA
TCGAGCTTGCTACAAGGGACTTTCCGCTGGGGACTTTCCAGGGAGGCGTGGCCTGGGCGGGACTGGGGAG
TGGCGAGCCCTCAGATCCTGCATATAAGCAGCTGCTTTTTGCCTGTACTGGGTCTCTCTGGTTAGACCAG
ATCTGAGCCTGGGAGCTCTCTGGCTAACTAGGGAACCCACTGCTTAAGCCTCAATAAAGCTTGCCTTGAG
TGCTTCAAGTAGTGTGTGCCCGTCTGTTGTGTGACTCTGGTAACTAGAGATCCCTCAGACCCTTTTAGTC
AGTGTGGAAAATCTCTAGCAGTGGCGCCCGAACAGGGACTTGAAAGCGAAAGGGAAACCAGAGGAGCTCT
CTCGACGCAGGACTCGGCTTGCTGAAGCGCGCACGGCAAGAGGCGAGGGGCGGCGACTGGTGAGTACGCC
AAAAATTTTGACTAGCGGAGGCTAGAAGGAGAGAGATGGGTGCGAGAGCGTCAGTATTAAGCGGGGGAGA
ATTAGATCGCGATGGGAAAAAATTCGGTTAAGGCCAGGGGGAAAGAAAAAATATAAATTAAAACATATAG
TATGGGCAAGCAGGGAGCTAGAACGATTCGCAGTTAATCCTGGCCTGTTAGAAACATCAGAAGGCTGTAG
ACAAATACTGGGACAGCTACAACCATCCCTTCAGACAGGATCAGAAGAACTTAGATCATTATATAATACA
GTAGCAACCCTCTATTGTGTGCATCAAAGGATAGAGATAAAAGACACCAAGGAAGCTTTAGACAAGATAG
AGGAAGAGCAAAACAAAAGTAAGACCACCGCACAGCAAGCGGCCGGCCGCTGATCTTCAGACCTGGAGGA
GGAGATATGAGGGACAATTGGAGAAGTGAATTATATAAATATAAAGTAGTAAAAATTGAACCATTAGGAG
TAGCACCCACCAAGGCAAAGAGAAGAGTGGTGCAGAGAGAAAAAAGAGCAGTGGGAATAGGAGCTTTGTT
CCTTGGGTTCTTGGGAGCAGCAGGAAGCACTATGGGCGCAGCGTCAATGACGCTGACGGTACAGGCCAGA
CAATTATTGTCTGGTATAGTGCAGCAGCAGAACAATTTGCTGAGGGCTATTGAGGCGCAACAGCATCTGT
TGCAACTCACAGTCTGGG
Features (pLannotate 1.2.2; 35 found; start..end, strand, type, name):
      3..542     +  CDS            env (fragment): ENV_HV1H2 - Experimental evidence at protein level: Swiss-Prot protein existence level 1. [Transmembrane protein gp41]: Acts as a class I viral fusion protein. Under the current model, the protein has at least 3 conformational states: pre-fusion native state, pre-hairpin intermediate state, and post-fusion hairpin state. During fusion of viral and target intracellular membranes, the coiled coil regions (heptad repeats) assume a trimer-of-hairpins structure, positioning the fusion peptide in close proximity to the C-terminal region of the ectodomain. The formation of this structure appears to d
    578..695     +  misc_feature   cPPT/CTS: central polypurine tract and central termination sequence of HIV-1
    732..764     -  misc_feature   MCS (fragment): pBluescript multiple cloning site
    848..1255    +  promoter       SFFV promoter: spleen focus-forming virus long terminal repeat (LTR) promoter
   1331..1771    +  CDS            GAL4 (fragment): GAL4_YEAST - Experimental evidence at protein level: Swiss-Prot protein existence level 1. This protein is a positive regulator for the gene expression of the galactose-induced genes such as GAL1, GAL2, GAL7, GAL10, and MEL1 which code for the enzymes used to convert galactose to glucose. It recognizes a 17 base pair sequence in (5'-CGGRNNRCYNYNCNCCG-3') the upstream activating sequence (UAS-G) of these genes. From Saccharomyces cerevisiae (strain ATCC 204508 / S288c) (Baker's yeast).
   1983..2561    +  misc_feature   IRES2: internal ribosome entry site (IRES) of the encephalomyocarditis virus (EMCV)
   2558..3268    +  CDS            mCherry: monomeric derivative of DsRed fluorescent protein (Shaner et al., 2004) mammalian codon-optimized
   3281..3311    +  misc_feature   MCS (fragment): pUC18/19 multiple cloning site
   3312..3330    +  misc_feature   MCS (fragment): pBluescript multiple cloning site
   3330..3918    +  misc_feature   WPRE: woodchuck hepatitis virus posttranscriptional regulatory element
   3919..3941    +  misc_feature   MCS (fragment): pBluescript multiple cloning site
   3958..4026    +  CDS            nef (fragment): NEF_HV1Z2 - Experimental evidence at protein level: Swiss-Prot protein existence level 1. Extracellular Nef protein targets CD4(+) T-lymphocytes for apoptosis by interacting with CXCR4 surface receptors. From Human immunodeficiency virus type 1 group M subtype D (isolate Z2/CDC-Z34) (HIV-1).
   4028..4261    +  LTR            3' LTR (ΔU3): self-inactivating 3' long terminal repeat (LTR) from HIV-1
   4286..4304    -  promoter       SP6 promoter: promoter for bacteriophage SP6 RNA polymerase
   4532..4811    +  CDS            TcR (fragment): tetracycline efflux protein; tet; confers resistance to tetracycline
   4812..4860    -  misc_feature   bom (fragment): basis of mobility region from pBR322
   4962..4997    -  CDS            rop (fragment): Rop protein, which maintains plasmids at low copy number; rop
   5092..5196    +  promoter       AmpR promoter: bla
   5197..6057    +  CDS            AmpR: β-lactamase; bla; confers resistance to ampicillin, carbenicillin, and related antibiotics
   6228..6816    +  rep_origin     ori: high-copy-number ColE1/pMB1/pBR322/pUC origin of replication
   6999..7055    +  CDS            lacI (fragment): lac repressor; lacI; The lac repressor binds to the lac operator to inhibit transcription in E. coli. This inhibition can be relieved by adding lactose or isopropyl-β-D-thiogalactopyranoside (IPTG).
   7062..7391    +  promoter       SV40 promoter: SV40 enhancer and early promoter
   7591..7710    +  CDS            gpt (fragment): XGPT_ECOLI - Also known as gpp, gxu. Experimental evidence at protein level: Swiss-Prot protein existence level 1. Purine salvage pathway enzyme that catalyzes the transfer of the ribosyl-5-phosphate group from 5-phospho-alpha-D-ribose 1- diphosphate (PRPP) to the N9 position of the 6-oxopurines guanine and xanthine to form the corresponding ribonucleotides GMP (guanosine 5'- monophosphate) and XMP (xanthosine 5'-monophosphate), with the release of PPi. To a lesser extent, also acts on hypoxanthine (PubMed:9100006, PubMed:3886014). Does not ribophosphorylate adenine (PubMed:3886014). From Esch
   7710..8045    +  CDS            gpt (fragment): XGPT_ECOLI - Also known as gpp, gxu. Experimental evidence at protein level: Swiss-Prot protein existence level 1. Purine salvage pathway enzyme that catalyzes the transfer of the ribosyl-5-phosphate group from 5-phospho-alpha-D-ribose 1- diphosphate (PRPP) to the N9 position of the 6-oxopurines guanine and xanthine to form the corresponding ribonucleotides GMP (guanosine 5'- monophosphate) and XMP (xanthosine 5'-monophosphate), with the release of PPi. To a lesser extent, also acts on hypoxanthine (PubMed:9100006, PubMed:3886014). Does not ribophosphorylate adenine (PubMed:3886014). From Esch
   8140..8445    +  CDS            frsA (fragment): FRSA_ECOLI - Also known as yafA. Experimental evidence at protein level: Swiss-Prot protein existence level 1. Catalyzes the hydrolysis of esters (PubMed:15808744). Displays esterase activity toward pNP-butyrate (PubMed:15808744). May stimulate mixed-acid fermentation by acting as a fermentation/respiration switch that down-regulates respiration and up- regulates fermentation rates (PubMed:15169777). From Escherichia coli (strain K12).
   8449..8523    +  CDS            small t antigen (fragment): SV40 (simian virus 40) small t antigen
   8525..8590    +  intron         small t intron: SV40 (simian virus 40) small t antigen intron
   8720..8740    +  CDS            SV40 NLS: nuclear localization signal of SV40 (simian virus 40) large T antigen
   9059..9142    +  CDS            large T antigen (fragment): large T antigen from SV40 (simian virus 40)
   9165..9299    +  polyA_signal   SV40 poly(A) signal: SV40 polyadenylation signal
   9466..9795    +  CDS            nef (fragment): NEF_HV1BR - Experimental evidence at protein level: Swiss-Prot protein existence level 1. Extracellular Nef protein targets CD4(+) T-lymphocytes for apoptosis by interacting with CXCR4 surface receptors (PubMed:14990729). From Human immunodeficiency virus type 1 group M subtype B (isolate BRU/LAI) (HIV-1).
   9843..10100   +  LTR            5' LTR (truncated): truncated 5' long terminal repeat (LTR) from HIV-1
  10147..10272   +  misc_feature   HIV-1 Ψ: packaging signal of human immunodeficiency virus type 1
  10256..10594   +  CDS            HIV-1 gag (fragment): gag protein from human immunodeficiency virus 1; gag
  10769..64      +  misc_feature   RRE (across the origin): The Rev response element (RRE) of HIV-1 allows for Rev-dependent mRNA export from the nucleus to the cytoplasm.
