[The description below was written by a language model from this plasmid's Addgene catalogue record and pLannotate feature annotations shown in this document.]
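Description:
pSFFV_Gal4-VP64-IRES-mCherry (pLZA139) is a mammalian expression construct built on the pHR backbone. The catalogue lists it simply as a mammalian expression vector, but the feature table shows the architecture of an HIV-1-derived lentiviral transfer plasmid. It has a truncated 5' LTR, the Ψ packaging signal with an adjoining gag fragment, the Rev response element, the cPPT/CTS, and a self-inactivating ΔU3 3' LTR. These elements would allow the cassette between the LTRs to be packaged into viral particles and integrated into target cells when packaging functions are supplied in trans, although plain transfection is equally compatible with the record. In bacteria the plasmid replicates from a ColE1/pUC-type origin and is selected with ampicillin through the bla gene. The backbone also carries remnants of older vectors outside the LTR-flanked region, including an SV40 promoter followed by gpt fragments, SV40 small t intron and poly(A) sequences, and scraps of TcR, rop and lacI. The catalogue size is about 10.9 kb, and the sequenced record is some 50 nt longer.

The payload is a synthetic bicistronic insert driven by the spleen focus-forming virus (SFFV) LTR promoter. The first cistron encodes a fragment of yeast Gal4 that is fused, according to the construct name and purpose, to the VP64 activation domain. VP64 itself is not annotated, but there is an unannotated gap between the Gal4 fragment and the IRES. An EMCV IRES then allows translation of mCherry from the same transcript, so red fluorescence marks expressing cells. A WPRE downstream enhances transcript expression. The plasmid supplies the wild-type Gal4-VP64 transcription factor, which activates UAS-controlled reporters. The associated publication title suggests it serves as the parental or reference factor in work on light-switchable transcription factors.
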