Addgene plasmid #203909: pSFFV_Gal4-VP64-IRES-mCherry (pLZA139)
Purpose: Encodes wild type Gal4-VP64 transcription factor in mammalian cells
Depositing lab: Jared Toettcher. Publication: Light-switchable transcription factors obtained by direct screening in mammalian cells. Zhu L, McNamara HM, Toettcher JE. Nat Commun. 2023 Jun 2;14(1):3185. doi: 10.1038/s41467-023-38993-6. PubMed 37268649.
Backbone
  Vector backbone: pHR
  Backbone size w/o insert (bp): 8953
  Total vector size (bp): 10888
  Vector type: Mammalian Expression
Growth in bacteria
  Bacterial resistance: Ampicillin, 100 μg/mL
  Growth temperature: 37°C
  Growth strain: NEB Stable
  Copy number: Unknown
Gene/Insert
  Gene/Insert name: Gal4-VP64-IRES-mCherry
  Species: Synthetic
  Insert size (bp): 1935
  Promoter: SFFV
  Cloning method: Gibson Cloning
  Sequencing primers: 5′ atctggagctctcgagaattctcac
Terms and licenses: Academic/Nonprofit Terms; Industry Terms: Not Available to Industry
How to cite: pSFFV_Gal4-VP64-IRES-mCherry (pLZA139) was a gift from Jared Toettcher (Addgene plasmid # 203909 ; http://n2t.net/addgene:203909 ; RRID:Addgene_203909)
